Addgene plasmid #186652: Cas9_nonPuro_OSS
Purpose: Cas9 plasmid to express the Cas9 in OSS cells
Depositing lab: Astrid Haase. Depositing organization: National Institute of Diabetes & Digestive & Kidney Diseases (NIDDK). Publication: Functional editing of endogenous genes through rapid selection of cell pools (Rapid generation of endogenously tagged genes in Drosophila ovarian somatic sheath cells). Meng Q, Stoyko D, Andrews CM, Konstantinidou P, Genzor P, O T, Elchert AR, Benner L, Sobti S, Katz EY, Haase AD. Nucleic Acids Res. 2022 May 27. pii: 6594084. doi: 10.1093/nar/gkac448. PubMed 35639929.
Backbone
  Vector backbone: pAc-STABLE1-Puro
  Vector type: Insect Expression
Growth in bacteria
  Bacterial resistance: Ampicillin, 100 μg/mL
  Growth temperature: 30°C
  Growth strain: NEB Stable
  Copy number: High Copy
Gene/Insert
  Gene/Insert name: OSS Cas9 Expression Plasmid
  Species: D. melanogaster (fly)
  Cloning method: Restriction Enzyme; 5′ cloning site Unknown (unknown if destroyed)
Resource information
  A portion of this plasmid was derived from a plasmid made by: AddGene: 49330.
Terms and licenses: Academic/Nonprofit Terms; Industry Terms: Not Available to Industry
Depositor comments: Please visit https://www.biorxiv.org/content/10.1101/2020.12.18.423517v1 for bioRxiv preprint.
How to cite: Cas9_nonPuro_OSS was a gift from Astrid Haase (Addgene plasmid # 186652 ; http://n2t.net/addgene:186652 ; RRID:Addgene_186652)
