[The description below was written by a language model from this plasmid's Addgene catalogue record and pLannotate feature annotations shown in this document.]
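Description:
Cas9_nonPuro_OSS is an insect expression plasmid built on the pAc-STABLE1-Puro backbone and intended to supply Streptococcus pyogenes Cas9 in Drosophila ovarian somatic sheath (OSS) cells. In bacteria it is maintained through a high-copy ColE1/pUC-type origin and selected with ampicillin via the β-lactamase gene and its native promoter. Short remnants of a tetracycline efflux gene and of SV40 large T antigen are also annotated, but these are fragments carried over from earlier vectors rather than functional markers.

The main expression unit places the Drosophila actin 5C (Ac5) promoter, which spans the numbering origin of the roughly 10 kb circular sequence, upstream of the Cas9 coding region. The annotation software splits Cas9 into N- and C-terminal portions, but the two are directly contiguous and form one continuous reading frame, followed by a bipartite nucleoplasmin nuclear localization signal. An SV40 polyadenylation signal lies downstream, although it is annotated on the opposite strand. In the reverse orientation, adjacent to the Ac5 promoter, sits a Drosophila U6-2 RNA polymerase III promoter followed by the S. pyogenes guide RNA scaffold, so the plasmid can in principle deliver both nuclease and guide. The record does not state whether a specific targeting spacer is present between them.

As the name suggests, no puromycin resistance gene appears in the feature table despite the backbone's name, and no other selectable marker for insect cells is annotated. Part of the plasmid derives from another deposited construct. The associated work describes editing and endogenous tagging of genes in OSS cells through rapid selection of cell pools, with this plasmid providing the Cas9 component.
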