Features (pLannotate 1.2.2; 13 found; start..end, strand, type, name):
   1696..3297    +  CDS            Cas9(N): N-terminal portion of Streptococcus pyogenes Cas9 (Zetsche et al., 2015)
   3298..5796    +  CDS            Cas9(C): C-terminal portion of Streptococcus pyogenes Cas9 (Zetsche et al., 2015)
   5797..5844    +  CDS            nucleoplasmin NLS: bipartite nuclear localization signal from nucleoplasmin
   5945..6079    -  polyA_signal   SV40 poly(A) signal: SV40 polyadenylation signal
   6102..6186    -  CDS            large T antigen (fragment): large T antigen from SV40 (simian virus 40)
   6187..6634    +  CDS            TcR (fragment): tetracycline efflux protein; tet; confers resistance to tetracycline
   6680..7268    -  rep_origin     ori: high-copy-number ColE1/pMB1/pBR322/pUC origin of replication
   7439..8299    -  CDS            AmpR: β-lactamase; bla; confers resistance to ampicillin, carbenicillin, and related antibiotics
   8300..8404    -  promoter       AmpR promoter: bla
   8554..8635    +  promoter       Ac5 promoter (fragment): Drosophila melanogaster actin 5C promoter
   8642..8717    -  misc_RNA       gRNA scaffold: guide RNA scaffold for the Streptococcus pyogenes CRISPR/Cas9 system
   8736..9135    -  promoter       dU6-2 promoter: RNA polymerase III promoter for Drosophila U6-2 snRNA (Das et al., 1987)
   9136..1535    +  promoter       Ac5 promoter (across the origin): Drosophila melanogaster actin 5c promoter
>Addgene plasmid #186652 | Cas9_nonPuro_OSS | addgene full sequence | sequence record 367526 | Addgene NGS Result
TGTGTATTATTCGTGTCTCGCCACTCGCCGGTTGTTTTTTTCTTTTTATGCTGCGCTCTCTCTAGCGCCA
TCTCGCTTACGCATGCTCAACGCACCGCATGTTGCCGTTTCCTTTTATGCGTCATTTTGGCTCGAAATAG
GCAATTATTTAAACAAAGATTAGTCAACGAAAACGCTAAAATAAATAAGTCTACAATATGGTTACTTATT
GCCATGTGTGTGCAGCCAACGATAGCAACAAAAGCAACAACACAGGTGGCTTTCCCTCTTTCACTTTTTG
TTTGCAAGCCGCGTGCGAGCAAGACGGCACGACCGGCAAACGCAATTACGCTGACAAAGAGCAGACGAAG
TTTTGGCGAAAAACATCAAGGCGCCTGATACGAATGCATTTGCAATAACAATTGCGATATTTAATATTGT
TTATGAAGCTGTTTGACTTCAAAACACACAAAAAAAAAAATAAAACAAATTATTTGAAAGAGAATTAGGA
ATCGGACGCTTATCGTTAGGGTAACAACAAGAAATGCTTACTGAGTCACAGCCTCTGGAAAACTGCCGCA
AGCCAGAGAGAGAGAGAAAAAGAGGGAGAGCAGCTTAGACCGCATGTGCTTGTGTGTGAGGCGTCTCTCT
CTTCGTCTCTGTTGCGCAAACGCATAGACTGCACTGAAAAAATCGATTACCTATTTTTTATGAATGAATA
TTTGCACTATTACTATTCAAAACTATTAAGATAGCAATCACATTCAATAGCCAAATACTATACCACCTGA
GCGATGCAACGAAATGATCAATTTGAGCAAAAATGCTGCATATTTAGGACGGCATCATTATAGAAATGCT
TCTTGCTGTGTACTTTTCTCTCGTCTGGCAGCTGTTTCGCCGTTATTGTTAAAACCGGCTTAAGTTAGGT
GTGTTTTCTACGACTAGTGAATGCCCTACTAGAAGATGTGTGTTGCACAAAATGTCCCTGGAATAACCAA
TTTGAAGTGCAGATAGCAGTAAACGTAAGCTAATATGAATATTATTTAACTGTAATGTTTTAATATCGCT
GGACATTACTAATAAACCCACTATAAACACATGTACATATGTATGTTTTGGCATACAATGAGTAGTTGGG
GAAAAAATGTGTAAAAGCACCGTGACCATCACAGCATAAAGATAACCAGCTGAAGTATCGAATATGAGTA
ACCCCCAAATTGAATCACATGCCGCAACTGATAGGACCCATGGAAGTACACTCTTCATGGCGATATACAA
GACACACACAAGCACGAACACCCAGTTGCGGAGGAAATTCTCCGTAAATGAAAACCCAATCGGCGAACAA
TTCATACCCATATATGGTAAAAGTTTTGAACGCGACTTGAGAGCGGAGAGCATTGCGGCTGATAAGGTTT
TAGCGCTAAGCGGGCTTTATAAAACGGGCTGCGGGACCAGTTTTCATATCACTACCGTTTGAGTTCTTGT
GCTGTGTGGATACTCCTCCCGACACAAAGCCGCTCCATCAGCCAGCAGTCGTCTAATCCAGAGACCCCGG
ATCGGGGTACCTACTAGTCCAGTGTGGTGGAATTCATGGACTATAAGGACCACGACGGAGACTACAAGGA
TCATGATATTGATTACAAAGACGATGACGATAAGATGGCCCCAAAGAAGAAGCGGAAGGTCGGTATCCAC
GGAGTCCCAGCAGCCGACAAGAAGTACAGCATCGGCCTGGACATCGGCACCAACTCTGTGGGCTGGGCCG
TGATCACCGACGAGTACAAGGTGCCCAGCAAGAAATTCAAGGTGCTGGGCAACACCGACCGGCACAGCAT
CAAGAAGAACCTGATCGGAGCCCTGCTGTTCGACAGCGGCGAAACAGCCGAGGCCACCCGGCTGAAGAGA
ACCGCCAGAAGAAGATACACCAGACGGAAGAACCGGATCTGCTATCTGCAAGAGATCTTCAGCAACGAGA
TGGCCAAGGTGGACGACAGCTTCTTCCACAGACTGGAAGAGTCCTTCCTGGTGGAAGAGGATAAGAAGCA
CGAGCGGCACCCCATCTTCGGCAACATCGTGGACGAGGTGGCCTACCACGAGAAGTACCCCACCATCTAC
CACCTGAGAAAGAAACTGGTGGACAGCACCGACAAGGCCGACCTGCGGCTGATCTATCTGGCCCTGGCCC
ACATGATCAAGTTCCGGGGCCACTTCCTGATCGAGGGCGACCTGAACCCCGACAACAGCGACGTGGACAA
GCTGTTCATCCAGCTGGTGCAGACCTACAACCAGCTGTTCGAGGAAAACCCCATCAACGCCAGCGGCGTG
GACGCCAAGGCCATCCTGTCTGCCAGACTGAGCAAGAGCAGACGGCTGGAAAATCTGATCGCCCAGCTGC
CCGGCGAGAAGAAGAATGGCCTGTTCGGAAACCTGATTGCCCTGAGCCTGGGCCTGACCCCCAACTTCAA
GAGCAACTTCGACCTGGCCGAGGATGCCAAACTGCAGCTGAGCAAGGACACCTACGACGACGACCTGGAC
AACCTGCTGGCCCAGATCGGCGACCAGTACGCCGACCTGTTTCTGGCCGCCAAGAACCTGTCCGACGCCA
TCCTGCTGAGCGACATCCTGAGAGTGAACACCGAGATCACCAAGGCCCCCCTGAGCGCCTCTATGATCAA
GAGATACGACGAGCACCACCAGGACCTGACCCTGCTGAAAGCTCTCGTGCGGCAGCAGCTGCCTGAGAAG
TACAAAGAGATTTTCTTCGACCAGAGCAAGAACGGCTACGCCGGCTACATTGACGGCGGAGCCAGCCAGG
AAGAGTTCTACAAGTTCATCAAGCCCATCCTGGAAAAGATGGACGGCACCGAGGAACTGCTCGTGAAGCT
GAACAGAGAGGACCTGCTGCGGAAGCAGCGGACCTTCGACAACGGCAGCATCCCCCACCAGATCCACCTG
GGAGAGCTGCACGCCATTCTGCGGCGGCAGGAAGATTTTTACCCATTCCTGAAGGACAACCGGGAAAAGA
TCGAGAAGATCCTGACCTTCCGCATCCCCTACTACGTGGGCCCTCTGGCCAGGGGAAACAGCAGATTCGC
CTGGATGACCAGAAAGAGCGAGGAAACCATCACCCCCTGGAACTTCGAGGAAGTGGTGGACAAGGGCGCT
TCCGCCCAGAGCTTCATCGAGCGGATGACCAACTTCGATAAGAACCTGCCCAACGAGAAGGTGCTGCCCA
AGCACAGCCTGCTGTACGAGTACTTCACCGTGTATAACGAGCTGACCAAAGTGAAATACGTGACCGAGGG
AATGAGAAAGCCCGCCTTCCTGAGCGGCGAGCAGAAAAAGGCCATCGTGGACCTGCTGTTCAAGACCAAC
CGGAAAGTGACCGTGAAGCAGCTGAAAGAGGACTACTTCAAGAAAATCGAGTGCTTCGACTCCGTGGAAA
TCTCCGGCGTGGAAGATCGGTTCAACGCCTCCCTGGGCACATACCACGATCTGCTGAAAATTATCAAGGA
CAAGGACTTCCTGGACAATGAGGAAAACGAGGACATTCTGGAAGATATCGTGCTGACCCTGACACTGTTT
GAGGACAGAGAGATGATCGAGGAACGGCTGAAAACCTATGCCCACCTGTTCGACGACAAAGTGATGAAGC
AGCTGAAGCGGCGGAGATACACCGGCTGGGGCAGGCTGAGCCGGAAGCTGATCAACGGCATCCGGGACAA
GCAGTCCGGCAAGACAATCCTGGATTTCCTGAAGTCCGACGGCTTCGCCAACAGAAACTTCATGCAGCTG
ATCCACGACGACAGCCTGACCTTTAAAGAGGACATCCAGAAAGCCCAGGTGTCCGGCCAGGGCGATAGCC
TGCACGAGCACATTGCCAATCTGGCCGGCAGCCCCGCCATTAAGAAGGGCATCCTGCAGACAGTGAAGGT
GGTGGACGAGCTCGTGAAAGTGATGGGCCGGCACAAGCCCGAGAACATCGTGATCGAAATGGCCAGAGAG
AACCAGACCACCCAGAAGGGACAGAAGAACAGCCGCGAGAGAATGAAGCGGATCGAAGAGGGCATCAAAG
AGCTGGGCAGCCAGATCCTGAAAGAACACCCCGTGGAAAACACCCAGCTGCAGAACGAGAAGCTGTACCT
GTACTACCTGCAGAATGGGCGGGATATGTACGTGGACCAGGAACTGGACATCAACCGGCTGTCCGACTAC
GATGTGGACCATATCGTGCCTCAGAGCTTTCTGAAGGACGACTCCATCGACAACAAGGTGCTGACCAGAA
GCGACAAGAACCGGGGCAAGAGCGACAACGTGCCCTCCGAAGAGGTCGTGAAGAAGATGAAGAACTACTG
GCGGCAGCTGCTGAACGCCAAGCTGATTACCCAGAGAAAGTTCGACAATCTGACCAAGGCCGAGAGAGGC
GGCCTGAGCGAACTGGATAAGGCCGGCTTCATCAAGAGACAGCTGGTGGAAACCCGGCAGATCACAAAGC
ACGTGGCACAGATCCTGGACTCCCGGATGAACACTAAGTACGACGAGAATGACAAGCTGATCCGGGAAGT
GAAAGTGATCACCCTGAAGTCCAAGCTGGTGTCCGATTTCCGGAAGGATTTCCAGTTTTACAAAGTGCGC
GAGATCAACAACTACCACCACGCCCACGACGCCTACCTGAACGCCGTCGTGGGAACCGCCCTGATCAAAA
AGTACCCTAAGCTGGAAAGCGAGTTCGTGTACGGCGACTACAAGGTGTACGACGTGCGGAAGATGATCGC
CAAGAGCGAGCAGGAAATCGGCAAGGCTACCGCCAAGTACTTCTTCTACAGCAACATCATGAACTTTTTC
AAGACCGAGATTACCCTGGCCAACGGCGAGATCCGGAAGCGGCCTCTGATCGAGACAAACGGCGAAACCG
GGGAGATCGTGTGGGATAAGGGCCGGGATTTTGCCACCGTGCGGAAAGTGCTGAGCATGCCCCAAGTGAA
TATCGTGAAAAAGACCGAGGTGCAGACAGGCGGCTTCAGCAAAGAGTCTATCCTGCCCAAGAGGAACAGC
GATAAGCTGATCGCCAGAAAGAAGGACTGGGACCCTAAGAAGTACGGCGGCTTCGACAGCCCCACCGTGG
CCTATTCTGTGCTGGTGGTGGCCAAAGTGGAAAAGGGCAAGTCCAAGAAACTGAAGAGTGTGAAAGAGCT
GCTGGGGATCACCATCATGGAAAGAAGCAGCTTCGAGAAGAATCCCATCGACTTTCTGGAAGCCAAGGGC
TACAAAGAAGTGAAAAAGGACCTGATCATCAAGCTGCCTAAGTACTCCCTGTTCGAGCTGGAAAACGGCC
GGAAGAGAATGCTGGCCTCTGCCGGCGAACTGCAGAAGGGAAACGAACTGGCCCTGCCCTCCAAATATGT
GAACTTCCTGTACCTGGCCAGCCACTATGAGAAGCTGAAGGGCTCCCCCGAGGATAATGAGCAGAAACAG
CTGTTTGTGGAACAGCACAAGCACTACCTGGACGAGATCATCGAGCAGATCAGCGAGTTCTCCAAGAGAG
TGATCCTGGCCGACGCTAATCTGGACAAAGTGCTGTCCGCCTACAACAAGCACCGGGATAAGCCCATCAG
AGAGCAGGCCGAGAATATCATCCACCTGTTTACCCTGACCAATCTGGGAGCCCCTGCCGCCTTCAAGTAC
TTTGACACCACCATCGACCGGAAGAGGTACACCAGCACCAAAGAGGTGCTGGACGCCACCCTGATCCACC
AGAGCATCACCGGCCTGTACGAGACACGGATCGACCTGTCTCAGCTGGGAGGCGACAAAAGGCCGGCGGC
CACGAAAAAGGCCGGCCAGGCAAAAAAGAAAAAGGGATCAGGCAAGCTTGAGGGCAGAGGAAGTCTTCTA
ACATGCGGTGACGTGGAGGAGAATCCCGGCCCTGCTAGAATACGGGCGGCCGCAGTGATCGAGGGATCCA
GACATGATAAGATACATTGATGAGTTTGGACAAACCACAACTAGAATGCAGTGAAAAAAATGCTTTATTT
GTGAAATTTGTGATGCTATTGCTTTATTTGTAACCATTATAAGCTGCAATAAACAAGTTAACAACAACAA
TTGCATTCATTTTATGTTTCAGGTTCAGGGGGAGGTGTGGGAGGTTTTTTAAAGCAAGTAAAACCTCTAC
AAATGTGGTATGGCTGATTATGATCAGTCGACCGATGCCCTTGAGAGCCTTCAACCCAGTCAGCTCCTTC
CGGTGGGCGCGGGGCATGACTATCGTCGCCGCACTTATGACTGTCTTCTTTATCATGCAACTCGTAGGAC
AGGTGCCGGCAGCGCTCTGGGTCATTTTCGGCGAGGACCGCTTTCGCTGGAGCGCGACGATGATCGGCCT
GTCGCTTGCGGTATTCGGAATCTTGCACGCCCTCGCTCAAGCCTTCGTCACTGGTCCCGCCACCAAACGT
TTCGGCGAGAAGCAGGCCATTATCGCCGGCATGGCGGCCGACGCGCTGGGCTACGTCTTGCTGGCGTTCG
CGACGCGAGGCTGGATGGCCTTCCCCATTATGATTCTTCTCGCTTCCGGCGGCATCGGGATGCCCGCGTT
GCAGGCCATGCTGTCCAGGCAGGTAGATGACGACCATCAGGGACAGCTTCAAGGCCAGCAAAAGGCCAGG
AACCGTAAAAAGGCCGCGTTGCTGGCGTTTTTCCATAGGCTCCGCCCCCCTGACGAGCATCACAAAAATC
GACGCTCAAGTCAGAGGTGGCGAAACCCGACAGGACTATAAAGATACCAGGCGTTTCCCCCTGGAAGCTC
CCTCGTGCGCTCTCCTGTTCCGACCCTGCCGCTTACCGGATACCTGTCCGCCTTTCTCCCTTCGGGAAGC
GTGGCGCTTTCTCATAGCTCACGCTGTAGGTATCTCAGTTCGGTGTAGGTCGTTCGCTCCAAGCTGGGCT
GTGTGCACGAACCCCCCGTTCAGCCCGACCGCTGCGCCTTATCCGGTAACTATCGTCTTGAGTCCAACCC
GGTAAGACACGACTTATCGCCACTGGCAGCAGCCACTGGTAACAGGATTAGCAGAGCGAGGTATGTAGGC
GGTGCTACAGAGTTCTTGAAGTGGTGGCCTAACTACGGCTACACTAGAAGGACAGTATTTGGTATCTGCG
CTCTGCTGAAGCCAGTTACCTTCGGAAAAAGAGTTGGTAGCTCTTGATCCGGCAAACAAACCACCGCTGG
TAGCGGTGGTTTTTTTGTTTGCAAGCAGCAGATTACGCGCAGAAAAAAAGGATCTCAAGAAGATCCTTTG
ATCTTTTCTACGGGGTCTGACGCTCAGTGGAACGAAAACTCACGTTAAGGGATTTTGGTCATGAGATTAT
CAAAAAGGATCTTCACCTAGATCCTTTTAAATTAAAAATGAAGTTTTAAATCAATCTAAAGTATATATGA
GTAAACTTGGTCTGACAGTTACCAATGCTTAATCAGTGAGGCACCTATCTCAGCGATCTGTCTATTTCGT
TCATCCATAGTTGCCTGACTCCCCGTCGTGTAGATAACTACGATACGGGAGGGCTTACCATCTGGCCCCA
GTGCTGCAATGATACCGCGAGACCCACGCTCACCGGCTCCAGATTTATCAGCAATAAACCAGCCAGCCGG
AAGGGCCGAGCGCAGAAGTGGTCCTGCAACTTTATCCGCCTCCATCCAGTCTATTAATTGTTGCCGGGAA
GCTAGAGTAAGTAGTTCGCCAGTTAATAGTTTGCGCAACGTTGTTGCCATTGCTGCAGGCATCGTGGTGT
CACGCTCGTCGTTTGGTATGGCTTCATTCAGCTCCGGTTCCCAACGATCAAGGCGAGTTACATGATCCCC
CATGTTGTGCAAAAAAGCGGTTAGCTCCTTCGGTCCTCCGATCGTTGTCAGAAGTAAGTTGGCCGCAGTG
TTATCACTCATGGTTATGGCAGCACTGCATAATTCTCTTACTGTCATGCCATCCGTAAGATGCTTTTCTG
TGACTGGTGAGTACTCAACCAAGTCATTCTGAGAATAGTGTATGCGGCGACCGAGTTGCTCTTGCCCGGC
GTCAACACGGGATAATACCGCGCCACATAGCAGAACTTTAAAAGTGCTCATCATTGGAAAACGTTCTTCG
GGGCGAAAACTCTCAAGGATCTTACCGCTGTTGAGATCCAGTTCGATGTAACCCACTCGTGCACCCAACT
GATCTTCAGCATCTTTTACTTTCACCAGCGTTTCTGGGTGAGCAAAAACAGGAAGGCAAAATGCCGCAAA
AAAGGGAATAAGGGCGACACGGAAATGTTGAATACTCATACTCTTCCTTTTTCAATATTATTGAAGCATT
TATCAGGGTTATTGTCTCATGAGCGGATACATATTTGAATGTATTTAGAAAAATAAACAAATAGGGGTTC
CGCGCACATTTCCCCGAAAAGTGCCACCTGACGTCTAAGAAACCATTATTATCATGACATTAACCTATAA
AAATAGGCGTATCACGAGGCCCTTTCGTCTTCAAGAATTAATTCTATATTCTAAAAACACAAATGATACT
TCTAAAAAAAAATCATGAATGGCATCAACTCTGAATCAAATCTTTGCAGATGCACCTACTTCTCATTTCC
ACTGTCACATCATTTTTCCAGATCTAAAAAAGCACCGACTCGGTGCCACTTTTTCAAGTTGATAACGGAC
TAGCCTTATTTTAACTTGCTATTTCTAGCTCTAAAACGGAAGAGCTCGCTCTTCCGAAGTATTGAGGAAA
ACATACCTATATAAATGATCAACATCAGGAAAGAGCAGTTGAGAATTATAAGAATTGGCAAATGGTCTTA
AGAACCCTCTGCTTAAGATTTTCAAAATTTCCTTTAGAATCAAAGTGTCCTATTGTTCGTTTGTTGAAAA
CACAGTTCGATTTATTGACTATAATAAATTGATAGTTTTAAATATAGAGGCACGACTAAGAGAGTTTGGT
TTTGTTTTGGTTAGGGACCAAAAAAAGTATACATAACGAATAAAAAAGGATTTAAGTGCAAATGGTAAAA
AAGTGTCGAGTTTTTCTTGAGTTGATTGTGCTGTAATGAGACTCTGCATTCGGCATTTGACTCGGCTTTT
CCTACTCGTGCCGTATTTCAGGCTGCAAGTCGAACAGATCTCGCTGCCTGTTATGTGGCCCACAAACCAA
GACACGTTTTATGGCCATTAAAGCTGGCTGATCGTCGCCAAACACCAAATACATAATGAATATGTACACA
TTCGAGAAAGAAGCGATCAAAGAAGCGTCTTCGGGCGGAGTAGGAGAATGCGGAGGAGAAGGAGAACGAG
CTGATCTAGTATCTCTCCACAATCCAATGCCAACTGACCAACTGGCCATATTCGGAGCAATTTGAAGCCA
ATTTCCATCGCCTGGCGATCGCTCCATTCTTGGCTATATGTTTTTCACCGTTACCCGGGGCCATTTTCAA
AGACTCGTCGGCAAGATAAGATTGTGTCACTCGCTGTCTCTCTTCATTTGTCGAAGAATGCTGAGGAATT
TCGCGATGACGTCGGCGAGTATTTTGAAGAATGAGAATAATTTGTATTTATACGAAAATCAGTTAGTGGA
ATTTTCTACAAAAACATGTTATCTATAGATAATTTTGTTGCAAAATATGTTGACTATGACAAAGATTGTA
TGTATATCTTTAATGTATTCTCATTTTCTTATGTATTTATAATGGCAATGATGATACTGATGATATTTTA
AGATGATGCCAGACCAAAAGGCTTGAATTTCTGCGTCTTTTGCCGAACGCAGTGCATGTGCAATTGTTGT
TTTTTGGAATATTCAATTTTCGGACTGTCCGCTTTGATTTCAGTTTCTTGGCTTATTCAAAAAGCAAAGT
AAAGCCAAAAAAGCGAGATGGCAATACCAAATGCGGCAAAACGGTAGTGGAAGGAAAGGGGTGCGGGGCA
GCGGAAGGAAGGGTGGGGCGGGGCGTGGCGGGGTCTGTGGCTGGGCGCGACGTCACCGACGTTGGAGCCA
CTCCTTTGACCATGTGTGCGTG
